>Addgene plasmid #57431 | mEos2-Tubulin-6 | depositor partial sequence | sequence record 88565 | insert sequence
ACGTCAGATCCGCTAGCGCTACCGGTCGCCACCATGAGTGCGATTAAGCCAGACATGAAGATCAAACTCC
GTATGGAAGGCAACGTAAACGGGCACCACTTTGTGATCGACGGAGATGGTACAGGCAAGCCTTTTGAGGG
AAAACAGAGTATGGATCTTGAAGTCAAAGAGGGCGGACCTCTGCCTTTTGCCTTTGATATCCTGACCACT
GCATTCCATTACGGCAACAGGGTATTCGCCAAATATCCAGACAACATACAAGACTATTTTAAGCAGTCGT
TTCCTAAGGGGTATTCGTGGGAACGAAGCTTGACTTTCGAAGACGGGGGCATTTGCATTGCCAGAAACGA
CATAACAATGGAAGGGGACACTTTCTATAATAAAGTTCGATTTTATGGTACCAACTTTCCCGCCAATGGT
CCAGTTATGCAGAAGAAGACGCTGAAATGGGAGCCCTCCACTGAGAAAATGTATGTGCGTGATGGAGTGC
TGACGGGTGATATTCATATGGCTTTGTTGCTTGAAGGAAATGCCCATTACCGATGTGACTTCAGAACTAC
TTACAAAGCTAAGGAGAAGGGTGTCAAGTTACCAGGCTACCACTTTGTGGACCACTGCATTGAGATTTTA
AGCCATGACAAAGATTACAACAAGGTTAAGCTGTATGAGCATGCTGTTGCTCATTCTGGATTGCCTGACA
ATGCCAGACGATCCGGACTCAGATCTCGAGTGCGTGAGTGCATCTCCATCCACGTTGGCCAGGCTGGTGT
CCAGATTGGCAATGCCTGCTGGGAGCTCTACTGCCTGGAACACGGCATCCAGCCCGATGGCCAGATGCCA
AGTGACAAGACCATTGGGGGAGGAGATGACTCCTTCAACACCTTCTTCAGTGAGACGGGCGCTGGCAAGC
ACGTGCCCCGGGCTGTGTTTGTAGACTTGGAACCCACAGTCATTGATGAAGTTCGCACTGGCACCTACCG
CCAGCTCTTCCACCCTGAGCAGCTCATCACAGGCAAGGAAGATGCTGCCAATAACTATGCCCGAGGGCAC
TACACCATTGGCAAGGAGATCATTGACCTTGTGTTGGACCGAATTCGCAAGCTGGCTGACCAGTGCACCG
GTCTTCAGGGCTTCTTGGTTTTCCACAGCTTTGGTGGGGGAACTGGTTCTGGGTTCACCTCCCTGCTCAT
GGAACGTCTCTCAGTTGATTATGGCAAGAAGTCCAAGCTGGAGTTCTCCATTTACCCAGCACCCCAGGTT
TCCACAGCTGTAGTTGAGCCCTACAACTCCATCCTCACCACCCACACCACCCTGGAGCACTCTGATTGTG
CCTTCATGGTAGACAATGAGGCCATCTATGACATCTGTCGTAGAAACCTCGATATCGAGCGCCCAACCTA
CACTAACCTTAACCGCCTTATTAGCCAGATTGTGTCCTCCATCACTGCTTCCCTGAGATTTGATGGAGCC
CTGAATGTTGACCTGACAGAATTCCAGACCAACCTGGTGCCCTACCCCCGCATCCACTTCCCTCTGGCCA
CATATGCCCCTGTCATCTCTGCTGAGAAAGCCTACCATGAACAGCTTTCTGTAGCAGAGATCACCAATGC
TTGCTTTGAGCCAGCCAACCAGATGGTGAAATGTGACCCTCGCCATGGTAAATACATGGCTTGCTGCCTG
TTGTACCGTGGTGACGTGGTTCCCAAAGATGTCAATGCTGCCATTGCCACCATCAAAACCAAGCGCAGCA
TCCAGTTTGTGGATTGGTGCCCCACTGGCTTCAAGGTTGGCATCAACTACCAGCCTCCCACTGTGGTGCC
TGGTGGAGACCTGGCCAAGGTACAGAGAGCTGTGTGCATGCTGAGCAACACCACAGCCATTGCTGAGGCC
TGGGCTCGCCTGGACCACAAGTTTGACCTGATGTATGCCAAGCGTGCCTTTGTTCACTGGTACGTGGGTG
AGGGGATGGAGGAAGGCGAGTTTTCAGAGGCCCGTGAAGATATGGCTGCCCTTGAGAAGGATTATGAGGA
GGTTGGTGTGGATTCTGTTGAAGGAGAGGGTGAGGAAGAAGGAGAGGAATACTAAGGATCCACCGGATCT
AGATAACTGATCATAATCAGCCATACCACA
