>Addgene plasmid #57431 | mEos2-Tubulin-6 | addgene partial sequence | sequence record 122930 | AllEos-F 5'-GGAGAAGGGTGTCAAGTTAC-3'
CATTGAGATTTTAAGCCATGACAAAGATTACAACAAGGTTAAGCTGTATGAGCATGCTGTTGCTCATTCT
GGATTGCCTGACAATGCCAGACGATCCGGAGGGAGCGGGGCTGGAGGGAGCGGGGGTGGCAGCGGTAGTA
GCTCCCACTCTCGGGCGGGCCAGAGCGCAGCAGGCGCGGCTCCGGGCGGCGGCGTCGACACGCGGGACGC
CGAGATGCCGGCCACCGAGAAGGACCTGGCGGAGGACGCGCCATGGAAGAAGATCCAGCAGAACACTTTC
ACGCGCTGGTGCAACGAGCACCTGAAGTGCGTGAGCAAGCGCATCGCCAACCTGCAGACGGACCTGAGCG
ACGGGCTGCGGCTTATCGCGCTGTTGGAGGTGCTCAGCCAGAAGAAGATGCACCGCAAGCACAACCAGCG
GCCCACTTTCCGCCAAATGCAGCTTGAGAACGTGTCGGTGGCACTCGAGTTCCTGGACCGCGAGAGCATC
AAACTGGTGTCCATCGACAGCAAGGCCATCGTGGACGGGAACCTGAAGCTGATCCTGGGCCTCATCTGGA
CCCTGATCCTGCACTACTCCATCTCCATGCCCATGTGGGACGAGGAGGAGGATGAGGAGGCCAAGAAGCA
GACCCCCAAGCAGAGGCTCCTGGGCTGGATCCAGAACAAGCTGCCGCAGCTGCCCATCACCAACTTCAGC
CGGGACTGGCAGAGCGGCCGGGCCCTGGGCGCCCTGGTGGACAGCTGTGCCCCGGGCCTGTGTCCTGACT
GGGACTCTTGGGACGCCAGCAAGCCCGTTACCAATGCGCGAGAGGCCATGCAGCAGGCGGATGACTGGCT
GGGCATCCCC
