[The description below was written by a language model from this plasmid's Addgene catalogue record.]
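Description:
mEos2-Tubulin-6 is a mammalian expression plasmid that produces human alpha-tubulin (TUBA1B, also known as K-ALPHA-1) fused to the photoconvertible fluorescent protein mEos2. It is built on an mEos2 backbone of roughly 4.75 kb without the insert. It is maintained as a high-copy plasmid in E. coli under kanamycin selection. A neomycin resistance marker allows G418 selection of transfected mammalian cells, so stable lines can be derived in addition to transient expression. The record does not list the origin of replication or give a feature table, so element positions and the exact fusion junction cannot be confirmed. The construct name suggests mEos2 precedes tubulin, with the "6" perhaps referring to a linker length, but the record states neither the orientation of the tag nor the linker.

Expression of the fusion is driven by the CMV promoter, a strong constitutive promoter in most mammalian cell types. The listed 3′ sequencing primer implies that an SV40 polyadenylation signal lies downstream of the coding region. The tubulin portion incorporates into the cell's microtubules, so the fluorescent tag labels the microtubule network. mEos2 is a monomeric green-to-red photoconvertible protein. The two recorded spectral pairs correspond to its green state (excitation 505 nm, emission 516 nm) and its red state after conversion (excitation 569 nm, emission 581 nm). The stated purpose is microtubule localization. Labels of this kind are generally used for live-cell imaging of the cytoskeleton, for optical highlighting and tracking of selected microtubule populations, and for single-molecule localization methods such as PALM that rely on photoconversion.
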