Addgene plasmid #57431: mEos2-Tubulin-6
Purpose: Localization: Microtubules, Excitation: 505 / 569, Emission: 516 / 581
Depositing lab: Michael Davidson. Depositing organization: Florida State University, Tallahassee.
Backbone
  Vector backbone: mEos2
  Backbone size w/o insert (bp): 4750
  Vector type: Mammalian Expression
  Selectable markers: Neomycin (select with G418)
Growth in bacteria
  Bacterial resistance: Kanamycin, 50 μg/mL
  Growth temperature: 37°C
  Growth strain: DH5alpha
  Copy number: High Copy
Gene/Insert
  Gene/Insert name: Tubulin (alt name: NM_006082.2)
  Species: H. sapiens (human)
  Entrez Gene: TUBA1B (a.k.a. K-ALPHA-1)
  Promoter: CMV
  Tag / fusion protein: mEos2
  Cloning method: Unknown
  Sequencing primers: 5′ CMV-F; 3′ SV40pA-R
Terms and licenses: Academic/Nonprofit Terms; Industry Terms
Depositor comments: . Excitation = 505 / 569; Emission = 516 / 581
How to cite: mEos2-Tubulin-6 was a gift from Michael Davidson (Addgene plasmid # 57431 ; http://n2t.net/addgene:57431 ; RRID:Addgene_57431)
